>Addgene plasmid #208298 | ABE-RA1.1 | addgene full sequence | sequence record 410366 | Addgene NGS Result
ACAAAGCACGTGGCACAGATCCTGGACTCCCGGATGAACACTAAGTACGACGAGAATGACAAGCTGATCC
GGGAAGTGAAAGTGATCACCCTGAAGTCCAAGCTGGTGTCCGATTTCCGGAAGGATTTCCAGTTTTACAA
AGTGCGCGAGATCAACAACTACCACCACGCCCACGACGCCTACCTGAACGCCGTCGTGGGAACCGCCCTG
ATCAAAAAGTACCCTAAGCTGGAAAGCGAGTTCGTGTACGGCGACTACAAGGTGTACGACGTGCGGAAGA
TGATCGCCAAGAGCGAGCAGGAAATCGGCAAGGCTACCGCCAAGTACTTCTTCTACAGCAACATCATGAA
CTTTTTCAAGACCGAGATTACCCTGGCCAACGGCGAGATCCGGAAGCGGCCTCTGATCGAGACAAACGGC
GAAACCGGGGAGATCGTGTGGGATAAGGGCCGGGATTTTGCCACCGTGCGGAAAGTGCTGAGCATGCCCC
AAGTGAATATCGTGAAAAAGACCGAGGTGCAGACAGGCGGCTTCAGCAAAGAGTCTATCCTGCCCAAGAG
GAACAGCGATAAGCTGATCGCCAGAAAGAAGGACTGGGACCCTAAGAAGTACGGCGGCTTCGACAGCCCC
ACCGTGGCCTATTCTGTGCTGGTGGTGGCCAAAGTGGAAAAGGGCAAGTCCAAGAAACTGAAGAGTGTGA
AAGAGCTGCTGGGGATCACCATCATGGAAAGAAGCAGCTTCGAGAAGAATCCCATCGACTTTCTGGAAGC
CAAGGGCTACAAAGAAGTGAAAAAGGACCTGATCATCAAGCTGCCTAAGTACTCCCTGTTCGAGCTGGAA
AACGGCCGGAAGAGAATGCTGGCCTCTGCCGGCGAACTGCAGAAGGGAAACGAACTGGCCCTGCCCTCCA
AATATGTGAACTTCCTGTACCTGGCCAGCCACTATGAGAAGCTGAAGGGCTCCCCCGAGGATAATGAGCA
GAAACAGCTGTTTGTGGAACAGCACAAGCACTACCTGGACGAGATCATCGAGCAGATCAGCGAGTTCTCC
AAGAGAGTGATCCTGGCCGACGCTAATCTGGACAAAGTGCTGTCCGCCTACAACAAGCACCGGGATAAGC
CCATCAGAGAGCAGGCCGAGAATATCATCCACCTGTTTACCCTGACCAATCTGGGAGCCCCTGCCGCCTT
CAAGTACTTTGACACCACCATCGACCGGAAGAGGTACACCAGCACCAAAGAGGTGCTGGACGCCACCCTG
ATCCACCAGAGCATCACCGGCCTGTACGAGACACGGATCGACCTGTCTCAGCTGGGAGGTGACTCTGGCG
GCTCAAAAAGAACCGCCGACGGCAGCGAATTCGAGCCCAAGAAGAAGAGGAAAGTCTAACCGGTCATCAT
CACCATCACCATTGAGTTTAAACCCGCTGATCAGCCTCGACTGTGCCTTCTAGTTGCCAGCCATCTGTTG
TTTGCCCCTCCCCCGTGCCTTCCTTGACCCTGGAAGGTGCCACTCCCACTGTCCTTTCCTAATAAAATGA
GGAAATTGCATCGCATTGTCTGAGTAGGTGTCATTCTATTCTGGGGGGTGGGGTGGGGCAGGACAGCAAG
GGGGAGGATTGGGAAGACAATAGCAGGCATGCTGGGGATGCGGTGGGCTCTATGGCTTCTGAGGCGGAAA
GAACCAGCTGGGGCTCGATACCGTCGACCTCTAGCTAGAGCTTGGCGTAATCATGGTCATAGCTGTTTCC
TGTGTGAAATTGTTATCCGCTCACAATTCCACACAACATACGAGCCGGAAGCATAAAGTGTAAAGCCTAG
GGTGCCTAATGAGTGAGCTAACTCACATTAATTGCGTTGCGCTCACTGCCCGCTTTCCAGTCGGGAAACC
TGTCGTGCCAGCTGCATTAATGAATCGGCCAACGCGCGGGGAGAGGCGGTTTGCGTATTGGGCGCTCTTC
CGCTTCCTCGCTCACTGACTCGCTGCGCTCGGTCGTTCGGCTGCGGCGAGCGGTATCAGCTCACTCAAAG
GCGGTAATACGGTTATCCACAGAATCAGGGGATAACGCAGGAAAGAACATGTGAGCAAAAGGCCAGCAAA
AGGCCAGGAACCGTAAAAAGGCCGCGTTGCTGGCGTTTTTCCATAGGCTCCGCCCCCCTGACGAGCATCA
CAAAAATCGACGCTCAAGTCAGAGGTGGCGAAACCCGACAGGACTATAAAGATACCAGGCGTTTCCCCCT
GGAAGCTCCCTCGTGCGCTCTCCTGTTCCGACCCTGCCGCTTACCGGATACCTGTCCGCCTTTCTCCCTT
CGGGAAGCGTGGCGCTTTCTCATAGCTCACGCTGTAGGTATCTCAGTTCGGTGTAGGTCGTTCGCTCCAA
GCTGGGCTGTGTGCACGAACCCCCCGTTCAGCCCGACCGCTGCGCCTTATCCGGTAACTATCGTCTTGAG
TCCAACCCGGTAAGACACGACTTATCGCCACTGGCAGCAGCCACTGGTAACAGGATTAGCAGAGCGAGGT
ATGTAGGCGGTGCTACAGAGTTCTTGAAGTGGTGGCCTAACTACGGCTACACTAGAAGAACAGTATTTGG
TATCTGCGCTCTGCTGAAGCCAGTTACCTTCGGAAAAAGAGTTGGTAGCTCTTGATCCGGCAAACAAACC
ACCGCTGGTAGCGGTGGTTTTTTTGTTTGCAAGCAGCAGATTACGCGCAGAAAAAAAGGATCTCAAGAAG
ATCCTTTGATCTTTTCTACGGGGTCTGACACTCAGTGGAACGAAAACTCACGTTAAGGGATTTTGGTCAT
GAGATTATCAAAAAGGATCTTCACCTAGATCCTTTTAAATTAAAAATGAAGTTTTAAATCAATCTAAAGT
ATATATGAGTAAACTTGGTCTGACAGTTACCAATGCTTAATCAGTGAGGCACCTATCTCAGCGATCTGTC
TATTTCGTTCATCCATAGTTGCCTGACTCCCCGTCGTGTAGATAACTACGATACGGGAGGGCTTACCATC
TGGCCCCAGTGCTGCAATGATACCGCGGCTACCACGCTCACCGGCTCCAGATTTATCAGCAATAAACCAG
CCAGCCGGAAGGGCCGAGCGCAGAAGTGGTCCTGCAACTTTATCCGCCTCCATCCAGTCTATTAATTGTT
GCCGGGAAGCTAGAGTAAGTAGTTCGCCAGTTAATAGTTTGCGCAACGTTGTTGCCATTGCTACAGGCAT
CGTGGTGTCACGCTCGTCGTTTGGTATGGCTTCATTCAGCTCCGGTTCCCAACGATCAAGGCGAGTTACA
TGATCCCCCATGTTGTGCAAAAAAGCGGTTAGCTCCTTCGGTCCTCCGATCGTTGTCAGAAGTAAGTTGG
CCGCAGTGTTATCACTCATGGTTATGGCAGCACTGCATAATTCTCTTACTGTCATGCCATCCGTAAGATG
CTTTTCTGTGACTGGTGAGTACTCAACCAAGTCATTCTGAGAATAGTGTATGCGGCGACCGAGTTGCTCT
TGCCCGGCGTCAATACGGGATAATACCGCGCCACATAGCAGAACTTTAAAAGTGCTCATCATTGGAAAAC
GTTCTTCGGGGCGAAAACTCTCAAGGATCTTACCGCTGTTGAGATCCAGTTCGATGTAACCCACTCGTGC
ACCCAACTGATCTTCAGCATCTTTTACTTTCACCAGCGTTTCTGGGTGAGCAAAAACAGGAAGGCAAAAT
GCCGCAAAAAAGGGAATAAGGGCGACACGGAAATGTTGAATACTCATACTCTTCCTTTTTCAATATTATT
GAAGCATTTATCAGGGTTATTGTCTCATGAGCGGATACATATTTGAATGTATTTAGAAAAATAAACAAAT
AGGGGTTCCGCGCACATTTCCCCGAAAAGTGCCACCTGACGTCGACGGATCGGGAGATCGATCTCCCGAT
CCCCTAGGGTCGACTCTCAGTACAATCTGCTCTGATGCCGCATAGTTAAGCCAGTATCTGCTCCCTGCTT
GTGTGTTGGAGGTCGCTGAGTAGTGCGCGAGCAAAATTTAAGCTACAACAAGGCAAGGCTTGACCGACAA
TTGCATGAAGAATCTGCTTAGGGTTAGGCGTTTTGCGCTGCTTCGCGATGTACGGGCCAGATATACGCGT
TGACATTGATTATTGACTAGTTATTAATAGTAATCAATTACGGGGTCATTAGTTCATAGCCCATATATGG
AGTTCCGCGTTACATAACTTACGGTAAATGGCCCGCCTGGCTGACCGCCCAACGACCCCCGCCCATTGAC
GTCAATAATGACGTATGTTCCCATAGTAACGCCAATAGGGACTTTCCATTGACGTCAATGGGTGGAGTAT
TTACGGTAAACTGCCCACTTGGCAGTACATCAAGTGTATCATATGCCAAGTACGCCCCCTATTGACGTCA
ATGACGGTAAATGGCCCGCCTGGCATTATGCCCAGTACATGACCTTATGGGACTTTCCTACTTGGCAGTA
CATCTACGTATTAGTCATCGCTATTACCATGGTGATGCGGTTTTGGCAGTACATCAATGGGCGTGGATAG
CGGTTTGACTCACGGGGATTTCCAAGTCTCCACCCCATTGACGTCAATGGGAGTTTGTTTTGGCACCAAA
ATCAACGGGACTTTCCAAAATGTCGTAACAACTCCGCCCCATTGACGCAAATGGGCGGTAGGCGTGTACG
GTGGGAGGTCTATATAAGCAGAGCTGGTTTAGTGAACCGTCAGATCCGCTAGAGATCCGCGGCCGCTAAT
ACGACTCACTATAGGGAGAGCCGCCACCATGAAACGGACAGCCGACGGAAGCGAGTTCGAGTCACCAAAG
AAGAAGCGGAAAGTCATGTCTGAAGTCGAGTTTAGCCACGAGTATTGGATGAGGCACGCACTGACCCTGG
CAAAGCGAGCATGGGATGAAAGAGAAGTCCCCGTGGGCGCCGTGCTGGTGCACAACAATAGAGTGATCGG
AGAGGGATGGAACAGGCCAATCGGCCGCCACGACCCTACCGCACACGCAGAGATCATGGCACTGAGGCAG
GGAGGCCTGGTCATGCAGAATTACCGCCTGATCGATGCCACCCTGTATGTGACACTGGAGCCATGCGTGA
TGTGCGCAGGAGCAATGATCCACAGCAGGATCGGAAGAGTGGTGTTCGGAGCACGGGGCGCCAAGACCGG
CGCAGCAGGCTCCCTGATGGATGTGCTGCACCACCCCGGCATGAACCACCGGGTGGAGATCACAGAGGGA
ATCCTGGCAGACGAGTGCGCCGCCCTGCTGAGCGATTTCTTTAGAATGCGGAGACAGGAGATCAAGGCCC
AGAAGAACGCACAGAGCTCCACCGACTCTGGAGGATCTAGCGGAGGATCCTCTGGCAGCGAGACACCAGG
AACAAGCGAGTCAGCAACACCAGAGAGCAGTGGCGGCAGCAGCGGCGGCAGCGACAAGAAGTACAGCATC
GGCCTGGCCATCGGCACCAACTCTGTGGGCTGGGCCGTGATCACCGACGAGTACAAGGTGCCCAGCAAGA
AATTCAAGGTGCTGGGCAACACCGACCGGCACAGCATCAAGAAGAACCTGATCGGAGCCCTGCTGTTCGA
CAGCGGCGAAACAGCCGAGGCCACCCGGCTGAAGAGAACCGCCAGAAGAAGATACACCAGACGGAAGAAC
CGGATCTGCTATCTGCAAGAGATCTTCAGCAACGAGATGGCCAAGGTGGACGACAGCTTCTTCCACAGAC
TGGAAGAGTCCTTCCTGGTGGAAGAGGATAAGAAGCACGAGCGGCACCCCATCTTCGGCAACATCGTGGA
CGAGGTGGCCTACCACGAGAAGTACCCCACCATCTACCACCTGAGAAAGAAACTGGTGGACAGCACCGAC
AAGGCCGACCTGCGGCTGATCTATCTGGCCCTGGCCCACATGATCAAGTTCCGGGGCCACTTCCTGATCG
AGGGCGACCTGAACCCCGACAACAGCGACGTGGACAAGCTGTTCATCCAGCTGGTGCAGACCTACAACCA
GCTGTTCGAGGAAAACCCCATCAACGCCAGCGGCGTGGACGCCAAGGCCATCCTGTCTGCCAGACTGAGC
AAGAGCAGACGGCTGGAAAATCTGATCGCCCAGCTGCCCGGCGAAAAGAAGAATGGCCTGTTCGGAAACC
TGATTGCCCTGAGCCTGGGCCTGACCCCCAACTTCAAGAGCAACTTCGACCTGGCCGAGGATGCCAAACT
GCAGCTGAGCAAGGACACCTACGACGACGACCTGGACAACCTGCTGGCCCAGATCGGCGACCAGTACGCC
GACCTGTTTCTGGCCGCCAAGAACCTGTCCGACGCCATCCTGCTGAGCGACATCCTGAGAGTGAACACCG
AGATCACCAAGGCCCCCCTGAGCGCCTCTATGATCAAGAGATACGACGAGCACCACCAGGACCTGACCCT
GCTGAAAGCTCTCGTGCGGCAGCAGCTGCCTGAGAAGTACAAAGAGATTTTCTTCGACCAGAGCAAGAAC
GGCTACGCCGGCTACATTGACGGCGGAGCCAGCCAGGAAGAGTTCTACAAGTTCATCAAGCCCATCCTGG
AAAAGATGGACGGCACCGAGGAACTGCTCGTGAAGCTGAACAGAGAGGACCTGCTGCGGAAGCAGCGGAC
CTTCGACAACGGCAGCATCCCCCACCAGATCCACCTGGGAGAGCTGCACGCCATTCTGCGGCGGCAGGAA
GATTTTTACCCATTCCTGAAGGACAACCGGGAAAAGATCGAGAAGATCCTGACCTTCCGCATCCCCTACT
ACGTGGGCCCTCTGGCCAGGGGAAACAGCAGATTCGCCTGGATGACCAGAAAGAGCGAGGAAACCATCAC
CCCCTGGAACTTCGAGGAAGTGGTGGACAAGGGCGCTTCCGCCCAGAGCTTCATCGAGCGGATGACCAAC
TTCGATAAGAACCTGCCCAACGAGAAGGTGCTGCCCAAGCACAGCCTGCTGTACGAGTACTTCACCGTGT
ATAACGAGCTGACCAAAGTGAAATACGTGACCGAGGGAATGAGAAAGCCCGCCTTCCTGAGCGGCGAGCA
GAAAAAGGCCATCGTGGACCTGCTGTTCAAGACCAACCGGAAAGTGACCGTGAAGCAGCTGAAAGAGGAC
TACTTCAAGAAAATCGAGTGCTTCGACTCCGTGGAAATCTCCGGCGTGGAAGATCGGTTCAACGCCTCCC
TGGGCACATACCACGATCTGCTGAAAATTATCAAGGACAAGGACTTCCTGGACAATGAGGAAAACGAGGA
CATTCTGGAAGATATCGTGCTGACCCTGACACTGTTTGAGGACAGAGAGATGATCGAGGAACGGCTGAAA
ACCTATGCCCACCTGTTCGACGACAAAGTGATGAAGCAGCTGAAGCGGCGGAGATACACCGGCTGGGGCA
GGCTGAGCCGGAAGCTGATCAACGGCATCCGGGACAAGCAGTCCGGCAAGACAATCCTGGATTTCCTGAA
GTCCGACGGCTTCGCCAACAGAAACTTCATGCAGCTGATCCACGACGACAGCCTGACCTTTAAAGAGGAC
ATCCAGAAAGCCCAGGTGTCCGGCCAGGGCGATAGCCTGCACGAGCACATTGCCAATCTGGCCGGCAGCC
CCGCCATTAAGAAGGGCATCCTGCAGACAGTGAAGGTGGTGGACGAGCTCGTGAAAGTGATGGGCCGGCA
CAAGCCCGAGAACATCGTGATCGAAATGGCCAGAGAGAACCAGACCACCCAGAAGGGACAGAAGAACAGC
CGCGAGAGAATGAAGCGGATCGAAGAGGGCATCAAAGAGCTGGGCAGCCAGATCCTGAAAGAACACCCCG
TGGAAAACACCCAGCTGCAGAACGAGAAGCTGTACCTGTACTACCTGCAGAATGGGCGGGATATGTACGT
GGACCAGGAACTGGACATCAACCGGCTGTCCGACTACGATGTGGACCATATCGTGCCTCAGAGCTTTCTG
AAGGACGACTCCATCGACAACAAGGTGCTGACCAGAAGCGACAAGAACCGGGGCAAGAGCGACAACGTGC
CCTCCGAAGAGGTCGTGAAGAAGATGAAGAACTACTGGCGGCAGCTGCTGAACGCCAAGCTGATTACCCA
GAGAAAGTTCGACAATCTGACCAAGGCCGAGAGAGGCGGCCTGAGCGAACTGGATAAGGCCGGCTTCATC
AAGAGACAGCTGGTGGAAACCCGGCAGATC
Features (pLannotate 1.2.2; 16 found; start..end, strand, type, name):
   1441..1665    +  polyA_signal   bGH poly(A) signal: bovine growth hormone polyadenylation signal
   1669..1690    +  promoter       SV40 promoter (fragment): SV40 enhancer and early promoter
   1695..1711    +  misc_feature   MCS (fragment): pBluescript multiple cloning site
   1760..1776    -  protein_bind   lac operator: The lac repressor binds to the lac operator to inhibit transcription in E. coli. This inhibition can be relieved by adding lactose or isopropyl-β-D-thiogalactopyranoside (IPTG). lac repressor encoded by lacI
   1784..1814    -  promoter       lac promoter: promoter for the E. coli lac operon
   1829..1850    -  protein_bind   CAP binding site: CAP binding activates transcription in the presence of cAMP. E. coli catabolite activator protein
   1863..1955    -  CDS            lacI (fragment): lac repressor; lacI; The lac repressor binds to the lac operator to inhibit transcription in E. coli. This inhibition can be relieved by adding lactose or isopropyl-β-D-thiogalactopyranoside (IPTG).
   2138..2726    -  rep_origin     ori: high-copy-number ColE1/pMB1/pBR322/pUC origin of replication
   2897..3757    -  CDS            AmpR: β-lactamase; bla; confers resistance to ampicillin, carbenicillin, and related antibiotics
   3758..3862    -  promoter       AmpR promoter: bla
   3933..3977    -  misc_feature   bom (fragment): basis of mobility region from pBR322
   4132..4511    +  enhancer       CMV enhancer: human cytomegalovirus immediate early enhancer
   4512..4715    +  promoter       CMV promoter: human cytomegalovirus (CMV) immediate early promoter
   4757..4775    +  promoter       T7 promoter: promoter for bacteriophage T7 RNA polymerase
   4846..5331    +  CDS            tadA: TADA_ECOLI - Also known as yfhC. Experimental evidence at protein level: Swiss-Prot protein existence level 1. Catalyzes the deamination of adenosine to inosine at the wobble position 34 of tRNA(Arg2). Essential for cell viability. From Escherichia coli (strain K12).
   5443..1324    +  CDS            dCas9 (fragment) (across the origin): catalytically dead mutant of the Cas9 endonuclease from the Streptococcus pyogenes Type II CRISPR/Cas system RNA-guided DNA-binding protein that lacks endonuclease activity due to the D10A mutation in the RuvC catalytic domain and the N863A mutation in the HNH catalytic domain
