[The description below was written by a language model from this plasmid's Addgene catalogue record and pLannotate feature annotations shown in this document.]
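Description:
ABE-RA1.1 is a mammalian expression plasmid of about 8.2 kb that encodes an adenine base editor variant. It is built on a pCMV backbone and is propagated in E. coli as a high-copy plasmid through a ColE1/pBR322-type origin, with selection by a β-lactamase (AmpR) cassette driven by its own promoter. The backbone also carries non-functional remnants typical of this vector lineage: lac promoter/operator and CAP site elements, short fragments of lacI, an SV40 promoter and a multiple cloning site, and a partial bom region. No mammalian selection marker is annotated.

The payload is a single fusion open reading frame of roughly 4.8 kb. It is transcribed from the human cytomegalovirus immediate-early enhancer and promoter and terminated by the bovine growth hormone polyadenylation signal. A T7 promoter lies between the CMV promoter and the coding region and could support in vitro transcription. The N-terminal part of the fusion is an engineered version of the E. coli tRNA adenosine deaminase TadA, designated TadA-RA1.1, for which the record lists the mutations D108G and K161N. It is joined to Streptococcus pyogenes Cas9. The automated annotation labels the Cas9 segment as a dCas9 fragment, but the catalogue entry specifies SpCas9 D10A, which is the nickase form generally used in base editors. Any linker or nuclear localisation sequences are not annotated.

When directed to a target by a guide RNA, which must be supplied separately because no guide cassette is annotated, such an editor deaminates adenines in the exposed DNA strand and produces A•T to G•C conversions without double-strand breaks. According to the associated publication title, the variant belongs to work on expanding the sequence-context compatibility of adenine base editing.
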