Addgene plasmid #208298: ABE-RA1.1
Purpose: Expresses ABE-RA1.1 in mammalian cells
Depositing lab: Weixin Tang. Depositing organization: University of Chicago. Publication: An adenine base editor variant expands context compatibility. Xiao YL, Wu Y, Tang W. Nat Biotechnol. 2024 Jan 2. doi: 10.1038/s41587-023-01994-3. PubMed 38168987.
Backbone
  Vector backbone: pCMV with a BR322 origin
  Backbone size w/o insert (bp): 3402
  Vector type: Mammalian Expression
Growth in bacteria
  Bacterial resistance: Ampicillin, 100 μg/mL
  Growth temperature: 37°C
  Growth strain: DH5alpha
  Copy number: High Copy
Gene/Insert
  Gene/Insert name: TadA-RA1.1-SpCas9 D10A
  Species: E. coli
  Insert size (bp): 4818
  Mutation: D108G, K161N
  Cloning method: Restriction Enzyme; 5′ cloning site Unknown (unknown if destroyed); 3′ cloning site Unknown (unknown if destroyed)
Terms and licenses: Academic/Nonprofit Terms; Industry Terms: Not Available to Industry
How to cite: ABE-RA1.1 was a gift from Weixin Tang (Addgene plasmid # 208298 ; http://n2t.net/addgene:208298 ; RRID:Addgene_208298)
